>Addgene plasmid #162564 | LR (hsp70I: cPLA2-mK2) | addgene full sequence | sequence record 325987 | Addgene NGS Result
TGCTATTGCTTTATTTGTAACCATTATAAGCTGCAATAAACAAGTTAACAACAACAATTGCATTCATTTT
ATGTTTCAGGTTCAGGGGGAGGTGTGGGAGGTTTTTTAAAGCAAGTAAAACCTCTACAAATGTGGTATGG
CTGATTATGATCCTCTAGATCAGATCTCTTGTTTATTGCAGCTTATAATGGTTACAAATAAAGCAATAGC
ATCACAAATTTCACAAATAAAGCATTTTTTTCACTGCATTCTAGTTGTGGTTTGTCCAAACTCATCAATG
TATCTTATCATGTCTGGATCTACGTAATACGACTCACTATAGTTCTAGAGGCTCGAGAGGGGCCGCTTTA
CTTGTACAGCTCGTCCATGCCGAGAGTGATCCCGGCGGCGGTCACGAACTCCAGCAGGACCATGTGATCG
CGCTTCTCGTTGGGGTCTTTGCTCAGGGCGGACTGGGTGCTCAGGTAGTGGTTGTCGGGCAGCAGCACGG
GGCCGTCGCCGATGGGGGTGTTCTGCTGGTAGTGGTCGGCGAGCTGCACGCTGCCGTCCTCGATGTTGTG
GCGGATCTTGAAGTTCACCTTGATGCCGTTCTTCTGCTTGTCGGCCATGATATAGACGTTGTGGCTGTTG
TAGTTGTACTCCAGCTTGTGCCCCAGGATGTTGCCGTCCTCCTTGAAGTCGATGCCCTTCAGCTCGATGC
GGTTCACCAGGGTGTCGCCCTCGAACTTCACCTCGGCGCGGGTCTTGTAGTTGCCGTCGTCCTTGAAGAA
GATGGTGCGCTCCTGGACGTAGCCTTCGGGCATGGCGGACTTGAAGAAGTCGTGCTGCTTCATGTGGTCG
GGGTAGCGGCTGAAGCACTGCACGCCGTAGGTCAGGGTGGTCACGAGGGTGGGCCAGGGCACGGGCAGCT
TGCCGGTGGTGCAGATGAACTTCAGGGTCAGCTTGCCGTAGGTGGCATCGCCCTCGCCCTCGCCGGACAC
GCTGAACTTGTGGCCGTTTACGTCGCCGTCCAGCTCGACCAGGATGGGCACCACCCCGGTGAACAGCTCC
TCGCCCTTGCTCACCATGGTCACTGTCTGCTTTGCTGTTGGTCTGGGCTCCTGGGTCACTGGCTTACTAA
TGGAGTCTTTATGTATGAGGACTCTTATCAATTGTTCTTCTATAAAGGTCTGCAGTGTTTCTGTTCGTCC
CCTACATGGACACCCAGAGCCTCCTAAATACAGGAGCCCTGATAACTGCACAAGTGCTCAGATTCCAGCA
GGGTGGAAAATGAGATAAAGTGTGCAGATGGGGAGGGGGACGTGAATGAGAGATTTGAGGGATGAAAAGG
ATGGATGAACGCATTGAAAATAGCCCCTTTCACAAAATAATACCAGTAAATTGTCATATAATTAATGACC
AGACCTTTACCTGTAAATGATGTGATGTTCATATACAGAAGAATGCCAACAATTTACAGATGATTTTACA
AATTCTTAATTTTCCTTTTCTAAATGGATTTGTTCACACATTATCTCTTCAAAGCAATTGAATTTTCTGG
AAAAGATTGGCTGTGTGTGTAAAAGGTGCTACTGAGGAATTTAATGTGACATGGAATGAAGCAAACAGCA
GCCTAAGACAGGATGGCAGGAAAAATGTCACATGTTTAAAATAAGAGTGAAACCAACGACCTGGACTTAT
AGAGACTGTGTGTCCTTAGGCAAAGCTCTTGTACAAACAGTGCTTGTGACTGTGAAATTCGGGGTTTGCC
TGGATTGTGTTAAATGTGTGCTTGGATGTATCATAAAAAAGAATCGGTTCTCTGTATTTGACATTTTCTG
TAATTTATCTAAAGTTACAACTGGCTATGCCTGATTTTTATCACTATTGAATCAATCATTTTAAAGAATG
TTAAGTCTGCTGATTTGGAGAGCTCATTTACATTTATTTTGAATGTCTCTTATTTAACACAACTGATTTA
AGCTTTAGATCTGCGAAGATACGGCCACGGGTGCTCTTGATCCTGTGGCTGATTTTGGACTGTGCTGCTC
GCAGCTGCTGATGAATCACATACTTCCTCCATTTTCTTCCACTGATTGACTGTTATAATTTCCCTAATTT
CCAGGTCAAGGTGCTGTGCATTGTGGTAATAGATGTGACATGACGTCACTTCCAAAGGACCAATGAACAT
GTCTGACCAATTTCATATAATGTGAAAACGATTTTCATAGGCAGAATAAATAACATTTAAATTAAACTGG
GCATCAGCGCAATTCAATTGGTTTGGTAATAGCAAGGGAAAATAGAATGAAGTGATCTCCAAAAAATAAG
TACTTTTTGACTGTAAATAAAATTGTAAGGAGTAAAAAGTACTTTTTTTTCTAAAAAAATGTAATTAAGT
AAAAGTAAAAGTATTGATTTTTAATTGTACTCAAGTAAAGTAAAAATCCCCAAAAATAATACTTAAGTAC
AGTAATCAAGTAAAATTACTCAAGTACTTTACACCTCTGGTTCTTGACCCCCTACCTTCAGCAAGCCCAG
CAGATCCACTAGTTCTAGAGCGGCCGCCACCGCGGTGGAGCTCCAGCTTTTGTTCCCTTTAGTGAGGGTT
AATTGCGCGCTTGGCGTAATCATGGTCATAGCTGTTTCCTGTGTGAAATTGTTATCCGCTCACAATTCCA
CACAACATACGAGCCGGAAGCATAAAGTGTAAAGCCTGGGGTGCCTAATGAGTGAGCTAACTCACATTAA
TTGCGTTGCGCTCACTGCCCGCTTTCCAGTCGGGAAACCTGTCGTGCCAGCTGCATTAATGAATCGGCCA
ACGCGCGGGGAGAGGCGGTTTGCGTATTGGGCGCTCTTCCGCTTCCTCGCTCACTGACTCGCTGCGCTCG
GTCGTTCGGCTGCGGCGAGCGGTATCAGCTCACTCAAAGGCGGTAATACGGTTATCCACAGAATCAGGGG
ATAACGCAGGAAAGAACATGTGAGCAAAAGGCCAGCAAAAGGCCAGGAACCGTAAAAAGGCCGCGTTGCT
GGCGTTTTTCCATAGGCTCCGCCCCCCTGACGAGCATCACAAAAATCGACGCTCAAGTCAGAGGTGGCGA
AACCCGACAGGACTATAAAGATACCAGGCGTTTCCCCCTGGAAGCTCCCTCGTGCGCTCTCCTGTTCCGA
CCCTGCCGCTTACCGGATACCTGTCCGCCTTTCTCCCTTCGGGAAGCGTGGCGCTTTCTCATAGCTCACG
CTGTAGGTATCTCAGTTCGGTGTAGGTCGTTCGCTCCAAGCTGGGCTGTGTGCACGAACCCCCCGTTCAG
CCCGACCGCTGCGCCTTATCCGGTAACTATCGTCTTGAGTCCAACCCGGTAAGACACGACTTATCGCCAC
TGGCAGCAGCCACTGGTAACAGGATTAGCAGAGCGAGGTATGTAGGCGGTGCTACAGAGTTCTTGAAGTG
GTGGCCTAACTACGGCTACACTAGAAGAACAGTATTTGGTATCTGCGCTCTGCTGAAGCCAGTTACCTTC
GGAAAAAGAGTTGGTAGCTCTTGATCCGGCAAACAAACCACCGCTGGTAGCGGTGGTTTTTTTGTTTGCA
AGCAGCAGATTACGCGCAGAAAAAAAGGATCTCAAGAAGATCCTTTGATCTTTTCTACGGGGTCTGACGC
TCAGTGGAACGAAAACTCACGTTAAGGCATTTTGGTCATGAGATTATCAAAAAGGATCTTCACCTAGATC
CTTTTAAATTAAAAATGAAGTTTTAAATCAATCTAAAGTATATATGAGTAAACTTGGTCTGACAGTTACC
AATGCTTAATCAGTGAGGCACCTATCTCAGCGATCTGTCTATTTCGTTCATCCATAGTTGCCTGACTCCC
CGTCGTGTAGATAACTACGATACGGGAGGGCTTACCATCTGGCCCCAGTGCTGCAATGATACCGCGAGAC
CCACGCTCACCGGCTCCAGATTTATCAGCAATAAACCAGCCAGCCGGAAGGGCCGAGCGCAGAAGTGGTC
CTGCAACTTTATCCGCCTCCATCCAGTCTATTAATTGTTGCCGGGAAGCTAGAGTAAGTAGTTCGCCAGT
TAATAGTTTGCGCAACGTTGTTGCCATTGCTACAGGCATCGTGGTGTCACGCTCGTCGTTTGGTATGGCT
TCATTCAGCTCCGGTTCCCAACGATCAAGGCGAGTTACATGATCCCCCATGTTGTGCAAAAAAGCGGTTA
GCTCCTTCGGTCCTCCGATCGTTGTCAGAAGTAAGTTGGCCGCAGTGTTATCACTCATGGTTATGGCAGC
ACTGCATAATTCTCTTACTGTCATGCCATCCGTAAGATGCTTTTCTGTGACTGGTGAGTACTCAACCAAG
TCATTCTGAGAATAGTGTATGCGGCGACCGAGTTGCTCTTGCCCGGCGTCAATACGGGATAATACCGCGC
CACATAGCAGAACTTTAAAAGTGCTCATCATTGGAAAACGTTCTTCGGGGCGAAAACTCTCAAGGATCTT
ACCGCTGTTGAGATCCAGTTCGATGTAACCCACTCGTGCACCCAACTGATCTTCAGCATCTTTTACTTTC
ACCAGCGTTTCTGGGTGAGCAAAAACAGGAAGGCAAAATGCCGCAAAAAAGGGAATAAGGGCGACACGGA
AATGTTGAATACTCATACTCTTCCTTTTTCAATATTATTGAAGCATTTATCAGGGTTATTGTCTCATGAG
CGGATACATATTTGAATGTATTTAGAAAAATAAACAAATAGGGGTTCCGCGCACATTTCCCCGAAAAGTG
CCACCTAAATTGTAAGCGTTAATATTTTGTTAAAATTCGCGTTAAATTTTTGTTAAATCAGCTCATTTTT
TAACCAATAGGCCGAAATCGGCAAAATCCCTTATAAATCAAAAGAATAGACCGAGATAGGGT
[37 nt withheld, positions 4893-4929]
AAAGAACGTGGACTCCAACGTCAAAGG
[49 nt withheld, positions 4957-5005]
T
[86 nt withheld, positions 5007-5092]
GCTGGCTAAGAACTCATCAGCCTCCCCGGTCCATCTACCCACGTACCAATGCACCAATTGGCCACAATGA
CGGCTACTACATGGTGCCATTCCTTCCTCTTTATAGGAATGGAGACTACCTCCTGTCCAACAATGCTCTT
GGATACGAGTACGCCTACCTGTTGGACCCAGGTCATTGCACAACACCAGAAATGCCCTCTGATCTGCAAA
AGACGTGAATATCTGTTCAGACACCCATATCCACTCTGTTCCACACAGGTCAGAGGTTTGTCCAGGAGTT
CTTGACAGAGGTGTAAAAAGTACTCAAAAATTTTACTCAAGTGAAAGTACAAGTACTTAGGGAAAATTTT
ACTCAATTAAAAGTAAAAGTATCTGGCTAGAATCTTACTTGAGTAAAAGTAAAAAAGTACTCCATTAAAA
TTGTACTTGAGTATTAAGGAAGTAAAAGTAAAAGCAAGAAAGAAAACTAGAGATTCTTGTTTAAGCTTTT
AATCTCAAAAAACATTAAATGAAATGCATACAAGGTTTTATCCTGCTTTAGAACTGTTTGTATTTAATTA
TCAAACTATAAGACAGACAATCTAATGCCAGTACACGCTACTCAAAGTTGTAAAACCTCAGATTTAACTT
CAGTAGAAGCTGATTCTCAAAATTGTTAGTGTCAAGCCTAGCTCTTTTGGGGCTGAAAAGCAATCCTGCA
GTGCTGAAAAGCCTCTCACAGGCAGCCGATGCGGGAAGAGGTGTATTAGTCTTGATAGAGAGGCTGCAAA
TAGCAGGAAACGTGAGCAGAGACTCCCTGGTGTCTGAAACACAGGCCAGATGGGCCCTCGAGCAGGAAAC
AGCTATGACCATGATTACGCCAAGCTATCAACTTTGTATAGAAAAGTTGCTTCAGGGGTGTCGCTTGGTT
ATTTCCAAAAATCAAATTAATTTTATTAAACTATTAGAACGAGCATGTTTTGTCTATATGCTACAGAAGA
TAAAAAATAATAGGAGTTAACAGTTATAAAACAACACACTTTGTTTCTATTGATTGTTGACCACACTGGG
GTCTCATTAAGTTAGATTAAAGACACACTAACTGGGTCAAAAGCAGCAGATTGATTTCATAGCACCAGGG
TAAACTTTCTAACACTTTTACGGCAATCATATACATTAAAATTAAATACAGACCACGACTGAACAAGGAG
GATGATCTCCAATATTAAACAAAGAGACTTGTGCCTATTTCTCTGAGGGTAAACATGACCTCTCAAGTTA
GCAAGTTGGTTTTAACACTACAAAAATAGTTAAGACTGCAATCCCAGAATAAAGTATTGGTTTTAACCAA
TCAATATAGTACAGTAAACATCCATTTGTTTTGTTGAAACGTTAAACAAATCTGACCAAAGCTATTAGCT
TATATAAAACAGGTTTGCCTTCTATGTAGCTGAAAACACCACAGGCCCGATTTTGCTACTGTGTAAAACA
TTTCAGCAAGATTTTTTTATTGCATTTTTTTTTACTGAATCGTTCAAACATTTTATCATTTTAGTTTGTT
CATTCATTGCAACTGGAAAAACAACACATCACACAACCGCACATATTTCAGCAATAAGTACAATAAAACA
CTCAAATAAAAAAAACATTTTAAATCTCTTTGTATTTTTGACCGCTGTTTCGCGTAATTTCACGGTAAAA
CTCTGGAAATCTCCACTACATTCCTCTCAGCGGCTCCTCTCAATGACAGCTGAAGAAGTGACGCGGCTGC
CTGCTGTGTTTTGATTGGTCGAATTCACTGGAGGCTTCCAGAACAGTGTAGAGTCTGAACGGGTGCGCGC
TCTGCTGTATTTAAAGGGCGAAAGAGAGACCGCAGAGAAACTCAACCGAAGAGAAGCGACTTGACAAAGA
AGAAAAGAGCAGCCTGACAGGACTTTTTCCCCGACGAGGTGTTTATTCGCTCTATTTAAGAATCTACTGT
AAGGTAAGTCTCAATATATTGTACTCTATTGGCTAATCAGAATTATATAGAGATTATATGTACTTAATGT
CAAAAAATCAACTTTGTATATGTAATCTTTTTACATGTGGACTGCCTATGTTCATCTTATTTTAGGTCTA
CTAGAAAATTATATTTCCCGTTTTCACAATAAGGATTTTTAAAAAAAGCAATGAACAGACGGGCATTTAC
TTTATGTTGCTGACATTATTTTATATGAGCATAATAACCATAAATACTAGCAAATGTCCTAAATGAATTT
GTGTTAATGTTGTCTACAAAAGAAAATTAGCGTTTTACTTGTACAACTAATAATAACTTGGTTATTAAGA
GAATTTCACTTGTTGACTAGAAAAATCCTTTCATAATGAAACAATTGCACCATAAATTGTATAAATATAA
AATTAATTCTAATTGTTTTTTTTTCCTGCCAAGTTTGTACAAAAAAGCAGGCTGGACGGATCTATCGATG
CCACAATGTCCAACATTATAGTTGAGCATCAGTATTCTCATAGACTGAAATTGACTGTGGTGAGAGCTGA
AAATGTAACTAAAGGAGCATTTGGGGATTTATTGGACACCCCGGACCCTTATGTTGAGCTGTCAGTGCCA
ACCACACCAGAGTCAAGAAAACGAACCCGCCACATTAACAATGACATTAACCCCAAGTGGAACGAGACCT
TTGAGTTCATATTGGATCCCAATCAATCCAATGTTTTGGAGGTGACACTGATGGATGCCAATTATGTCAT
GGATGAAACTCTTGGCACAGCAAAATATTCCCTCTCAAAACTCAAAGTGGCACAAATGGAGCATGTGACC
CTCTCTATCGGCAAGACAACCAAAGTGTTCCTCGACTTGCTCTTGGAAGTTTGCGCATCCACAGACCTGC
GCTTCAGCATGACACTGTGTGATCAAGAGAAGCTGTTCATGCAGACACGCAGAGACAGGGTCATGCTCAG
CATAAAGAAGCTTCTTAAAATGGAAAACCCTCGTTTCCTTCCATCCTCACCAAGAGAGGTTCCCACCATC
GCTATTCTGGGCTCTGGAGGAGGTTTTCGTGCAATGGTGGGCTTCTCTGGTGTGATGAAGGCTTTGTATG
AATCTGGCGTGTTTGACTGTGCAACATATGTGGCAGGACTTTCAGGATCAACATGGTATATGTCTATGCT
GTACTCTCATCCAGAGTTTCCTGCTAAAGGCCCAGGCGACATTAATAAAGAGCTCATGAACAGAGTCAGT
AATAACCCACTCAAACTGCTCCTGCCCCAAAACATCAACCGCTACGTCAAAGCACTGTGGAAGAAGAAAT
CTGCTGGACAGCCGGTCACCTTCACTGACATCTTCGGGATGTTGATAGGAGAGACGCTTATTCCAGGGAG
AATGAACATTAAGCTGAGCTCATTGAAAGGGAAAATTAATGAAGGTCAGAGCCCTCTTCCTCTCTTCACC
TGTCTGCACGTCAAACCTGACGTCTCTGAGCTCATGTTTGCAGATTGGGTGGAGTTCAGCCCTTATGAAA
TTGGCATGGCCAAATATGGCACCTTCATGTCTCCTGGGCTGTTTGGCAGCAAATTCTTCATGGGAAGTGT
TGTGAAACAATATGAGGAAAACCCCTTACATTTCCTGATGGGTGTGTGGGGAAGTGCTTTTTCCATCCTC
TTTAACCGGGTTTTGGGTGTGAAGGAGACGACCAGCAGTAGCACTATGGAGGAGGAGCTGGAGCAAATTA
AACCAGAGCACATTGTGGGTGACGATTCTGCTGATAACGAGGAGGAAACTCAAAGAGGAGGCACAGAGTC
TGCAGATGCAGAGGACGAGCGCCAGCGTCATGCCCAGGCCAGCTGGGTACAGCGCATGTTGACCTCCATC
ATGGGCGACACCACTCTGTTCACCACTCGTGAGGGCCGCGCAGGCAAAGTGCACAACTTCATGCTGGGAC
TGAACCTGAACTCAACCCTGCCCTTCTCTCCCTTCAGCGGCATCACACACCAGACCTCGCTGGAGGAGGA
AGTGGACGCTGTTACTGATCCGGATGAGTTTGAGCGAATCTATGAGCCTCTGGATGTGAAGAGCAAGAAA
ATCCATGTGGTGGACAGTGGCTTGACCTTTAACCTGCCCTACCCTCTCATTCTGCGGTGTCAGAGAGGAG
TCGACCTGATTATTTCATTCGACTTCTCAGCCCGACCCAGTGACTCCAGCCCACCGTTCAAAGAGTTACT
GCTGGCTGAAAAATGGGCCCGTATGAATAAGCTGCCCTTCCCGAAGATTGATTCGAAAGTATTCGACAGA
GAGGGTCTAAAAGAGTGCTATGTGTTCAAGCCTGCTAAAGGAGACAAGAACTGCCCCACCATCATTCATT
TTGTCTTGGCCAACATCAACTTCCGGAATTTTAAAGCCCCTGGAGTTCCTCGAGATTCAGACAAGGACAT
AGAGTTTGGTGACTTTGACATATTTGACGAGCCAGCCTCCCCTTACTCCACTTTCAACTTCAAATACAAC
AACCAGGCCTTCAAGAGACTTCATGACCTCATGGAGTTCAATACGCTTAACAACATCGAGGTTATCAAAG
AAGCCATTAAAGACAGCATTCTGCTGAGACGAGAGAACCCAGCGCGATGTTCGGTTTCCCTTTCGCTCAG
TGAAATCGAAAACAAGAAGTTCCTGAAACGAGACAACAGCATTGCAAAACGACCCACCGGAGCTGGAGGA
ATTCGTCCTGGATCTATGGTGTCTAAGGGCGAAGAGCTGATTAAGGAGAACATGCACATGAAGCTGTACA
TGGAGGGCACCGTGAACAACCACCACTTCAAGTGCACATCCGAGGGCGAAGGCAAGCCCTACGAGGGCAC
CCAGACCATGAGAATCAAGGCCGTCGAGGGCGGCCCTCTCCCCTTCGCCTTCGACATCCTGGCTACCAGC
TTCATGTACGGCAGCAAAACCTTCATCAACCACACCCAGGGCATCCCCGACTTCTTTAAGCAGTCCTTCC
CTGAGGGCTTCACATGGGAGAGAGTCACCACATACGAAGACGGGGGCGTGCTGACCGCTACCCAGGACAC
CAGCCTCCAGGACGGCTGCCTCATCTACAACGTCAAGATCAGAGGGGTGAACTTCCCATCCAACGGCCCT
GTGATGCAGAAGAAAACACTCGGCTGGGAGGCCTCCACCGAGACCCTGTACCCCGCTGACGGCGGCCTGG
AAGGCAGAGCCGACATGGCCCTGAAGCTCGTGGGCGGGGGCCACCTGATCTGCAACTTGAAGACCACATA
CAGATCCAAGAAACCCGCTAAGAACCTCAAGATGCCCGGCGTCTACTATGTGGACAGAAGACTGGAAAGA
ATCAAGGAGGCCGACAAAGAGACCTACGTCGAGCAGCACGAGGTGGCTGTGGCCAGATACTGCGACCTCC
CTAGCAAACTGGGGCACAAACTGTAACTCGAGACCCAGCTTTCTTGTACAAAGTGGGGGATCCAGACATG
ATAAGATACATTGATGAGTTTGGACAAACCACAACTAGAATGCAGTGAAAAAAATGCTTTATTTGTGAAA
TTTGTGATGCTATTGCTTTATTTGTAACCATTATAAGCTGCAATAAACAAGTTAACAACAACAATTGCAT
TCATTTTATGTTTCAGGTTCAGGGGGAGGTGTGGGAGGTTTTTTCCAACTTTATTATACATAGTTGATAA
TTCACTGGCCGTCGTTTTACGGTACCATCGATGATGATCCAGACATGATAAGATACATTGATGAGTTTGG
ACAAACCACAACTAGAATGCAGTGAAAAAAATGCTTTATTTGTGAAATTTGTGA
Features (pLannotate 1.2.2; 23 found; start..end, strand, type, name):
     69..152     -  CDS            large T antigen (fragment): large T antigen from SV40 (simian virus 40)
    168..300     +  polyA_signal   SV40 poly(A) signal: SV40 polyadenylation signal
    305..322     +  promoter       T7 promoter (fragment): promoter for bacteriophage T7 RNA polymerase
    348..1067    -  CDS            EGFP: the original enhanced GFP (Yang et al., 1996) mammalian codon-optimized
   2523..2563    -  misc_feature   MCS (fragment): pBluescript multiple cloning site
   2576..2594    -  promoter       T3 promoter: promoter for bacteriophage T3 RNA polymerase
   2637..2659    -  protein_bind   lac operator (fragment): The lac repressor binds to the lac operator to inhibit transcription in E. coli. This inhibition can be relieved by adding lactose or isopropyl-β-D-thiogalactopyranoside (IPTG). lac repressor encoded by lacI
   2663..2693    -  promoter       lac promoter: promoter for the E. coli lac operon
   2708..2729    -  protein_bind   CAP binding site: CAP binding activates transcription in the presence of cAMP. E. coli catabolite activator protein
   2742..2834    -  CDS            lacI (fragment): lac repressor; lacI; The lac repressor binds to the lac operator to inhibit transcription in E. coli. This inhibition can be relieved by adding lactose or isopropyl-β-D-thiogalactopyranoside (IPTG).
   3017..3605    -  rep_origin     ori: high-copy-number ColE1/pMB1/pBR322/pUC origin of replication
   3776..4636    -  CDS            AmpR: β-lactamase; bla; confers resistance to ampicillin, carbenicillin, and related antibiotics
   4637..4741    -  promoter       AmpR promoter: bla
   4767..5092    -  rep_origin     M13 ori (fragment) (sequence partly withheld): M13 bacteriophage origin of replication; arrow indicates direction of (+) strand synthesis
   5095..5379    +  CDS            tyr (fragment): TYRO_ORYLA - Also known as tyro. Experimental evidence at transcript level: Swiss-Prot protein existence level 2. This is a copper-containing oxidase that functions in the formation of pigments such as melanins and other polyphenolic compounds. From Oryzias latipes (Japanese rice fish) (Japanese killifish).
   5961..5981    +  protein_bind   attB4: mutant version of attB; core recombination site for the Gateway® BP reaction BP Clonase™
   7502..7522    +  protein_bind   attB1: mutant version of attB; core recombination site for the Gateway® BP reaction BP Clonase™
   7548..9770    +  CDS            pla2g4a: PA24A_DANRE - Also known as cpla2, pla2g4. Experimental evidence at transcript level: Swiss-Prot protein existence level 2. Selectively hydrolyzes arachidonyl phospholipids in the sn-2 position releasing arachidonic acid. Together with its lysophospholipid activity, it is implicated in the initiation of the inflammatory response. From Danio rerio (Zebrafish) (Brachydanio rerio).
   9798..10504   +  CDS            TagRFP (fragment): monomeric derivative of red fluorescent protein from Entacmaea quadricolor (Merzlyak et al., 2007) mammalian codon-optimized
  10518..10538   -  protein_bind   attB2: mutant version of attB; core recombination site for the Gateway® BP reaction BP Clonase™
  10541..10675   -  polyA_signal   SV40 poly(A) signal: SV40 polyadenylation signal
  10762..10782   +  CDS            lacZα (fragment): LacZα fragment of β-galactosidase; lacZ fragment
  10798..46      -  polyA_signal   SV40 poly(A) signal (across the origin): SV40 polyadenylation signal
