[The description below was written by a language model from this plasmid's Addgene catalogue record and pLannotate feature annotations shown in this document.]
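Description:
LR (hsp70I: cPLA2-mK2) is the product of a multisite Gateway LR reaction, used to express a fluorescently tagged cytosolic phospholipase A2 under heat-shock control. The catalogue lists the backbone as pDONR221 and the type as a Gateway donor vector. The feature table instead shows a recombined expression clone of about 10.9 kb carrying attB4, attB1 and attB2 sites on a pBluescript-like backbone. That backbone has a high-copy ColE1/pUC origin, an M13 origin fragment, lac promoter/operator remnants, a T3 promoter and an ampicillin resistance gene, which matches the recorded ampicillin selection. A fragment annotated as medaka tyrosinase lies next to the cassette. Such fragments are typical of Tol2 transposon arms in zebrafish transgenesis destination vectors, although the record does not name the destination vector.

The roughly 1.5 kb segment between attB4 and attB1 matches the size of the hsp70 insert and evidently serves as the heat-inducible promoter rather than as a coding sequence. The catalogue assigns this insert to human HSPA1A, and the annotation neither confirms nor contradicts that. Downstream of attB1 is the zebrafish pla2g4aa (cPLA2) open reading frame. It is fused at its C terminus to mK2, presumably mKate2, which the annotation software detects as a TagRFP-related red fluorescent protein. attB2 and an SV40 polyadenylation signal follow the fusion.

A separate EGFP cassette with its own SV40 poly(A) signal sits in the opposite orientation. The cmlc2 promoter listed in the catalogue most plausibly drives this EGFP as a heart-specific transgenesis marker rather than driving the two inserts, but that promoter is not annotated in the table.

The stated purpose is measuring cPLA2 activation in live cells after heat shock.
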