Addgene plasmid #162564: LR (hsp70I: cPLA2-mK2)
Purpose: Measuring cPLA2 activation in live cells after heat shock.
Depositing lab: Philipp Niethammer. Depositing organization: Memorial Sloan-Kettering Cancer Center. Publication: The Cell Nucleus Serves as a Mechanotransducer of Tissue Damage-Induced Inflammation. Enyedi B, Jelcic M, Niethammer P. Cell. 2016 May 19;165(5):1160-1170. doi: 10.1016/j.cell.2016.04.016. PubMed 27203112.
Backbone
  Vector backbone: pDONR221
  Backbone manufacturer: Invitrogen
  Backbone size w/o insert (bp): 4760
  Total vector size (bp): 10890
  Vector type: Gateway Donor Vector
Growth in bacteria
  Bacterial resistance: Ampicillin, 100 μg/mL
  Growth temperature: 37°C
  Growth strain: DH5alpha
  Copy number: High Copy
Gene/Insert 1
  Gene/Insert name: Heat shock protein 70 (alt names: hsp70I; hsp70; HSPA1A)
  Species: H. sapiens (human)
  Insert size (bp): 1517
  GenBank ID: 3033
  Entrez Gene: HSPA1A (a.k.a. HEL-S-103, HSP70, HSP70-1, HSP70-1A, HSP70-2, HSP70.1, HSP70.2, HSP70I, HSP72, HSPA1)
  Promoter: cmlc2
  Cloning method: Gateway Cloning
  Sequencing primers: 5′ ATTB4; 3′ SV40
Gene/Insert 2
  Gene/Insert name: cytosolic phospholipase a2 (alt names: cPLA2; pla2g4aa)
  Species: D. rerio (zebrafish)
  Insert size (bp): 2223
  GenBank ID: 30554
  Entrez Gene: pla2g4aa (a.k.a. PLA2G4A, cpla2, pla2g4)
  Promoter: cmlc2
  Tag / fusion protein: mK2 (C terminal on insert)
  Cloning method: Gateway Cloning
  Sequencing primers: 5′ ATTB1; 3′ SV40
Terms and licenses: Academic/Nonprofit Terms; Industry Terms: Not Available to Industry
How to cite: LR (hsp70I: cPLA2-mK2) was a gift from Philipp Niethammer (Addgene plasmid # 162564 ; http://n2t.net/addgene:162564 ; RRID:Addgene_162564)
